Addgene plasmid #232364: pGL3_C8orf76
Purpose: Enhancer near C8orf76, chr8:123232060-123232824 cloned into pGL3
Depositing lab: Joanna Wysocka. Depositing organization: Stanford University.
Backbone
  Vector backbone: pGL3 Luciferase Reporter Vector
  Backbone manufacturer: Promega
  Vector type: Luciferase
Growth in bacteria
  Bacterial resistance: Ampicillin, 100 μg/mL
  Growth temperature: 37°C
  Growth strain: DH5alpha
  Copy number: High Copy
Gene/Insert
  Gene/Insert name: C8orf76
  Species: H. sapiens (human)
  Entrez Gene: C8orf76 (a.k.a. MGC9784, FLJ14825)
  Cloning method: Restriction Enzyme; 5′ cloning site Unknown (unknown if destroyed)
Terms and licenses: Academic/Nonprofit Terms; Industry Terms: Not Available to Industry
How to cite: pGL3_C8orf76 was a gift from Joanna Wysocka (Addgene plasmid # 232364 ; http://n2t.net/addgene:232364 ; RRID:Addgene_232364)
