[The description below was written by a language model from this plasmid's Addgene catalogue record and pLannotate feature annotations shown in this document.]
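Description:
pGL3_C8orf76 is a firefly luciferase reporter plasmid built on the Promega pGL3 backbone and designed to test the activity of a candidate human enhancer in transfected mammalian cells. It is propagated in E. coli as a high-copy plasmid through a ColE1/pUC-type origin and selected with ampicillin via the β-lactamase gene and its native promoter. An f1 phage origin is also present, which in principle permits single-stranded DNA production. The sequenced plasmid is about 5.9 kb.

The insert is a roughly 765 bp human genomic segment from chromosome 8, described as an enhancer lying near the C8orf76 gene. It is a non-coding regulatory region named for its neighbouring gene, not the C8orf76 coding sequence. The feature table does not annotate the insert itself, but there is an unannotated stretch of about 960 bp between the upstream transcriptional pause site and the SV40 early promoter. This is consistent with the enhancer sitting in the upstream cloning region, although the record lists the cloning sites as unknown and gives no genome build for the coordinates.

The SV40 promoter drives the luc+ firefly luciferase coding sequence, which is terminated by the SV40 late poly(A) signal. A synthetic poly(A) signal and the α2-globin RNA polymerase II pause site lie upstream of the insert, where they block read-through transcription from the backbone and so keep background low. Luciferase output relative to the enhancer-less promoter vector therefore reports how strongly the cloned fragment boosts transcription. The short lacZα, large T antigen, TcR and RSF ori fragments are likely backbone remnants or annotation matches with no functional role.
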