Features (pLannotate 1.2.2; 13 found; start..end, strand, type, name):
    756..1616    -  CDS            AmpR: β-lactamase; bla; confers resistance to ampicillin, carbenicillin, and related antibiotics
   1617..1721    -  promoter       AmpR promoter: bla
   1748..2176    +  rep_origin     f1 ori (sequence partly withheld): f1 bacteriophage origin of replication; arrow indicates direction of (+) strand synthesis
   2208..2275    -  CDS            lacZα (fragment): LacZα fragment of β-galactosidase; lacZ fragment
   2334..2382    +  polyA_signal   poly(A) signal: synthetic polyadenylation signal
   2396..2487    +  misc_feature   pause site: RNA polymerase II transcriptional pause signal from the human α2 globin gene
   3449..3645    +  promoter       SV40 promoter: SV40 early promoter
   3681..5333    +  CDS            luciferase: firefly luciferase; luc+; enhanced luc+ version of the luciferase gene
   5374..5495    -  polyA_signal   SV40 poly(A) signal: SV40 polyadenylation signal
   5518..5586    -  CDS            large T antigen (fragment): large T antigen from SV40 (simian virus 40)
   5608..5740    +  CDS            TcR (fragment): tetracycline efflux protein; tet; confers resistance to tetracycline
   5739..5872    -  rep_origin     RSF ori (fragment): Plasmids containing the RSF 1030 origin of replication can be propagated in E. coli cells that contain additional plasmids with compatible origins.
   5920..585     -  rep_origin     ori (across the origin): high-copy-number ColE1/pMB1/pBR322/pUC origin of replication
>Addgene plasmid #232364 | pGL3_C8orf76 | addgene full sequence | sequence record 461190 | Addgene NGS Result
CATAGGCTCCGCCCCCCTGACGAGCATCACAAAAATCGACGCTCAAGTCAGAGGTGGCGAAACCCGACAG
GACTATAAAGATACCAGGCGTTTCCCCCTGGAAGCTCCCTCGTGCGCTCTCCTGTTCCGACCCTGCCGCT
TACCGGATACCTGTCCGCCTTTCTCCCTTCGGGAAGCGTGGCGCTTTCTCATAGCTCACGCTGTAGGTAT
CTCAGTTCGGTGTAGGTCGTTCGCTCCAAGCTGGGCTGTGTGCACGAACCCCCCGTTCAGCCCGACCGCT
GCGCCTTATCCGGTAACTATCGTCTTGAGTCCAACCCGGTAAGACACGACTTATCGCCACTGGCAGCAGC
CACTGGTAACAGGATTAGCAGAGCGAGGTATGTAGGCGGTGCTACAGAGTTCTTGAAGTGGTGGCCTAAC
TACGGCTACACTAGAAGAACAGTATTTGGTATCTGCGCTCTGCTGAAGCCAGTTACCTTCGGAAAAAGAG
TTGGTAGCTCTTGATCCGGCAAACAAACCACCGCTGGTAGCGGTGGTTTTTTTGTTTGCAAGCAGCAGAT
TACGCGCAGAAAAAAAGGATCTCAAGAAGATCCTTTGATCTTTTCTACGGGGTCTGACGCTCAGTGGAAC
GAAAACTCACGTTAAGGGATTTTGGTCATGAGATTATCAAAAAGGATCTTCACCTAGATCCTTTTAAATT
AAAAATGAAGTTTTAAATCAATCTAAAGTATATATGAGTAAACTTGGTCTGACAGTTACCAATGCTTAAT
CAGTGAGGCACCTATCTCAGCGATCTGTCTATTTCGTTCATCCATAGTTGCCTGACTCCCCGTCGTGTAG
ATAACTACGATACGGGAGGGCTTACCATCTGGCCCCAGTGCTGCAATGATACCGCGAGACCCACGCTCAC
CGGCTCCAGATTTATCAGCAATAAACCAGCCAGCCGGAAGGGCCGAGCGCAGAAGTGGTCCTGCAACTTT
ATCCGCCTCCATCCAGTCTATTAATTGTTGCCGGGAAGCTAGAGTAAGTAGTTCGCCAGTTAATAGTTTG
CGCAACGTTGTTGCCATTGCTACAGGCATCGTGGTGTCACGCTCGTCGTTTGGTATGGCTTCATTCAGCT
CCGGTTCCCAACGATCAAGGCGAGTTACATGATCCCCCATGTTGTGCAAAAAAGCGGTTAGCTCCTTCGG
TCCTCCGATCGTTGTCAGAAGTAAGTTGGCCGCAGTGTTATCACTCATGGTTATGGCAGCACTGCATAAT
TCTCTTACTGTCATGCCATCCGTAAGATGCTTTTCTGTGACTGGTGAGTACTCAACCAAGTCATTCTGAG
AATAGTGTATGCGGCGACCGAGTTGCTCTTGCCCGGCGTCAATACGGGATAATACCGCGCCACATAGCAG
AACTTTAAAAGTGCTCATCATTGGAAAACGTTCTTCGGGGCGAAAACTCTCAAGGATCTTACCGCTGTTG
AGATCCAGTTCGATGTAACCCACTCGTGCACCCAACTGATCTTCAGCATCTTTTACTTTCACCAGCGTTT
CTGGGTGAGCAAAAACAGGAAGGCAAAATGCCGCAAAAAAGGGAATAAGGGCGACACGGAAATGTTGAAT
ACTCATACTCTTCCTTTTTCAATATTATTGAAGCATTTATCAGGGTTATTGTCTCATGAGCGGATACATA
TTTGAATGTATTTAGAAAAATAAACAAATAGGGGTTCCGCGCACATTTCCCCGAAAAGTGCCACCTG
[124 nt withheld, positions 1748-1871]
C
[91 nt withheld, positions 1873-1963]
A
[49 nt withheld, positions 1965-2013]
CCTTTGACGTTGGAGTCCACGTTCTTT
[37 nt withheld, positions 2041-2077]
ACCCTATCTCGGTCTATTCTTTTGATTTATAAGGGATTTTGCCGATTTCGGCCTATTGGTTAAAAAATGA
GCTGATTTAACAAAAATTTAACGCGAATTTTAACAAAATATTAACGCTTACAATTTGCCATTCGCCATTC
AGGCTGCGCAACTGTTGGGAAGGGCGATCGGTGCGGGCCTCTTCGCTATTACGCCAGCCCAAGCTACCAT
GATAAGTAAGTAATATTAAGGTACGGGAGGTACTTGGAGCGGCCGCAATAAAATATCTTTATTTTCATTA
CATCTGTGTGTTGGTTTTTTGTGTGAATCGATAGTACTAACATACGCTCTCCATCAAAACAAAACGAAAC
AAAACAAACTAGCAAAATAGGCTGTCCCCAGTGCAAGTGCAGGTGCCAGAACATTTCTCTATCGATAGGT
ACCGAGCTCTTACGCGTGCTAGCCTGTCTTCAGCCAGGTATCTGAAAGACCCAGCCACTTTTCTTAGATC
CTGGCCTAATGATTCCATTGTAATATTCAAGGCTTTCTAAAAATCCAAATGGTAATTTCCTTGAGGATTT
GAACAAACTCCACTTCCAAATTTTATTTGGCTTAGACATTTTAAACAGGATAGCCCTGAAGCTCTCCATG
CTTCATGACGCATTCTAATTGAATCCAAATGCCTTCCCTGGTAACCATTACCAAGGTCAATTATAATTTT
TGGCCAAAAGGGGTTGCTTAGTTTCCTTTTGATCAGAAAATCCTTTTCAAATCTCCTTAACCAGCGCCAA
CATCTCTTGCCTAACTTGCCATATGGCAAATGTCCTCTGGGTTAGTAAAAACAGGCCTGCTTTTTGTAAG
TTGAAGTTTGCGGAGAGCAGATGGCAGACTCAAATTACCTTCAAGTTGATGTGAGGTCTAAGGAAAGCCT
GGCCTGCAAGCGTCCAGATCAGGCTCCCTCACAGAACCACACTGAGCATGAAACATGAGCAAAACTACCT
GGTGTACGGCCCCAGGAAACTGTACACCAGCAAGTGAAGGCCTGCGGGCAGCTCTAAATATTCCCACATT
GAGTGAAAAGATAGGAGATAAAGCCCCATACGACTGATTTGCTGACACTGTACCTTCCCAAAGACAGAAC
ACATCTCGTTTTATTGTTACTATTGTTCAGCATCTGTCCTTCCCAACAGACCATTTAGCTCCATAAGAGC
TTTTGTTCAATGTAAATTCCTAGTACAGAGCACAGCTCCTCGGCCATCACAGATGTTAAATCACGTTTGA
GTAATGACTTTTCTAAAGTCAAATCATGTCATTTATAAGGAAAACAACATGTATAGACTACATCTGTAAC
AAATGCTACCCTTCTTCTGTAACCACTCGAGATCTGCGATCTGCATCTCAATTAGTCAGCAACCATAGTC
CCGCCCCTAACTCCGCCCATCCCGCCCCTAACTCCGCCCAGTTCCGCCCATTCTCCGCCCCATCGCTGAC
TAATTTTTTTTATTTATGCAGAGGCCGAGGCCGCCTCGGCCTCTGAGCTATTCCAGAAGTAGTGAGGAGG
CTTTTTTGGAGGCCTAGGCTTTTGCAAAAAGCTTGGCATTCCGGTACTGTTGGTAAAGCCACCATGGAAG
ACGCCAAAAACATAAAGAAAGGCCCGGCGCCATTCTATCCGCTGGAAGATGGAACCGCTGGAGAGCAACT
GCATAAGGCTATGAAGAGATACGCCCTGGTTCCTGGAACAATTGCTTTTACAGATGCACATATCGAGGTG
GACATCACTTACGCTGAGTACTTCGAAATGTCCGTTCGGTTGGCAGAAGCTATGAAACGATATGGGCTGA
ATACAAATCACAGAATCGTCGTATGCAGTGAAAACTCTCTTCAATTCTTTATGCCGGTGTTGGGCGCGTT
ATTTATCGGAGTTGCAGTTGCGCCCGCGAACGACATTTATAATGAACGTGAATTGCTCAACAGTATGGGC
ATTTCGCAGCCTACCGTGGTGTTCGTTTCCAAAAAGGGGTTGCAAAAAATTTTGAACGTGCAAAAAAAGC
TCCCAATCATCCAAAAAATTATTATCATGGATTCTAAAACGGATTACCAGGGATTTCAGTCGATGTACAC
GTTCGTCACATCTCATCTACCTCCCGGTTTTAATGAATACGATTTTGTGCCAGAGTCCTTCGATAGGGAC
AAGACAATTGCACTGATCATGAACTCCTCTGGATCTACTGGTCTGCCTAAAGGTGTCGCTCTGCCTCATA
GAACTGCCTGCGTGAGATTCTCGCATGCCAGAGATCCTATTTTTGGCAATCAAATCATTCCGGATACTGC
GATTTTAAGTGTTGTTCCATTCCATCACGGTTTTGGAATGTTTACTACACTCGGATATTTGATATGTGGA
TTTCGAGTCGTCTTAATGTATAGATTTGAAGAAGAGCTGTTTCTGAGGAGCCTTCAGGATTACAAGATTC
AAAGTGCGCTGCTGGTGCCAACCCTATTCTCCTTCTTCGCCAAAAGCACTCTGATTGACAAATACGATTT
ATCTAATTTACACGAAATTGCTTCTGGTGGCGCTCCCCTCTCTAAGGAAGTCGGGGAAGCGGTTGCCAAG
AGGTTCCATCTGCCAGGTATCAGGCAAGGATATGGGCTCACTGAGACTACATCAGCTATTCTGATTACAC
CCGAGGGGGATGATAAACCGGGCGCGGTCGGTAAAGTTGTTCCATTTTTTGAAGCGAAGGTTGTGGATCT
GGATACCGGGAAAACGCTGGGCGTTAATCAAAGAGGCGAACTGTGTGTGAGAGGTCCTATGATTATGTCC
GGTTATGTAAACAATCCGGAAGCGACCAACGCCTTGATTGACAAGGATGGATGGCTACATTCTGGAGACA
TAGCTTACTGGGACGAAGACGAACACTTCTTCATCGTTGACCGCCTGAAGTCTCTGATTAAGTACAAAGG
CTATCAGGTGGCTCCCGCTGAATTGGAATCCATCTTGCTCCAACACCCCAACATCTTCGACGCAGGTGTC
GCAGGTCTTCCCGACGATGACGCCGGTGAACTTCCCGCCGCCGTTGTTGTTTTGGAGCACGGAAAGACGA
TGACGGAAAAAGAGATCGTGGATTACGTCGCCAGTCAAGTAACAACCGCGAAAAAGTTGCGCGGAGGAGT
TGTGTTTGTGGACGAAGTACCGAAAGGTCTTACCGGAAAACTCGACGCAAGAAAAATCAGAGAGATCCTC
ATAAAGGCCAAGAAGGGCGGAAAGATCGCCGTGTAATTCTAGAGTCGGGGCGGCCGGCCGCTTCGAGCAG
ACATGATAAGATACATTGATGAGTTTGGACAAACCACAACTAGAATGCAGTGAAAAAAATGCTTTATTTG
TGAAATTTGTGATGCTATTGCTTTATTTGTAACCATTATAAGCTGCAATAAACAAGTTAACAACAACAAT
TGCATTCATTTTATGTTTCAGGTTCAGGGGGAGGTGTGGGAGGTTTTTTAAAGCAAGTAAAACCTCTACA
AATGTGGTAAAATCGATAAGGATCTGGATCCGTCGACCGATGCCCTTGAGAGCCTTCAACCCAGTCAGCT
CCTTCCGGTGGGCGCGGGGCATGACTATCGTCGCCGCACTTATGACTGTCTTCTTTATCATGCAACTCGT
AGGACAGGTGCCGGCAGCGCTCTTCCGCTTCCTCGCTCACTGACTCGCTGCGCTCGGTCGTTCGGCTGCG
GCGAGCGGTATCAGCTCACTCAAAGGCGGTAATACGGTTATCCACAGAATCAGGGGATAACGCAGGAAAG
AACATGTGAGCAAAAGGCCAGCAAAAGGCCAGGAACCGTAAAAAGGCCGCGTTGCTGGCGTTTTTC
